>Addgene plasmid #124123 | pQE30-His-IF1 | addgene full sequence | sequence record 258679 | Addgene NGS Result
CTCGAGAAATCATAAAAAATTTATTTGCTTTGTGAGCGGATAACAATTATAATAGATTCAATTGTGAGCG
GATAACAATTTCACACAGAATTCATTAAAGAGGAGAAATTAACTATGAGAGGATCGCATCACCATCACCA
TCACGGATCC
[216 nt withheld, positions 151-366]
TGAAGCTAATTAGCTGAGCTTGGACTCCTGTTGATAGATCCAGTAATGACCTCAGAACTCCATCTGGATT
TGTTCAGAACGCTCGGTTGCCGCCGGGCGTTTTTTATTGGTGAGAATCCAAGCTAGCTTGGCGAGATTTT
CAGGAGCTAAGGAAGCTAAAATGGAGAAAAAAATCACTGGATATACCACCGTTGATATATCCCAATGGCA
TCGTAAAGAACATTTTGAGGCATTTCAGTCAGTTGCTCAATGTACCTATAACCAGACCGTTCAGCTGGAT
ATTACGGCCTTTTTAAAGACCGTAAAGAAAAATAAGCACAAGTTTTATCCGGCCTTTATTCACATTCTTG
CCCGCCTGATGAATGCTCATCCGGAATTTCGTATGGCAATGAAAGACGGTGAGCTGGTGATATGGGATAG
TGTTCACCCTTGTTACACCGTTTTCCATGAGCAAACTGAAACGTTTTCATCGCTCTGGAGTGAATACCAC
GACGATTTCCGGCAGTTTCTACACATATATTCGCAAGATGTGGCGTGTTACGGTGAAAACCTGGCCTATT
TCCCTAAAGGGTTTATTGAGAATATGTTTTTCGTCTCAGCCAATCCCTGGGTGAGTTTCACCAGTTTTGA
TTTAAACGTGGCCAATATGGACAACTTCTTCGCCCCCGTTTTCACCATGGGCAAATATTATACGCAAGGC
GACAAGGTGCTGATGCCGCTGGCGATTCAGGTTCATCATGCCGTTTGTGATGGCTTCCATGTCGGCAGAA
TGCTTAATGAATTACAACAGTACTGCGATGAGTGGCAGGGCGGGGCGTAATTTTTTTAAGGCAGTTATTG
GTGCCCTTAAACGCCTGGGGTAATGACTCTCTAGCTTGAGGCATCAAATAAAACGAAAGGCTCAGTCGAA
AGACTGGGCCTTTCGTTTTATCTGTTGTTTGTCGGTGAACGCTCTCCTGAGTAGGACAAATCCGCCCTCT
AGAGCTGCCTCGCGCGTTTCGGTGATGACGGTGAAAACCTCTGACACATGCAGCTCCCGGAGACGGTCAC
AGCTTGTCTGTAAGCGGATGCCGGGAGCAGACAAGCCCGTCAGGGCGCGTCAGCGGGTGTTGGCGGGTGT
CGGGGCGCAGCCATGACCCAGTCACGTAGCGATAGCGGAGTGTATACTGGCTTAACTATGCGGCATCAGA
GCAGATTGTACTGAGAGTGCACCATATGCGGTGTGAAATACCGCACAGATGCGTAAGGAGAAAATACCGC
ATCAGGCGCTCTTCCGCTTCCTCGCTCACTGACTCGCTGCGCTCGGTCGTTCGGCTGCGGCGAGCGGTAT
CAGCTCACTCAAAGGCGGTAATACGGTTATCCACAGAATCAGGGGATAACGCAGGAAAGAACATGTGAGC
AAAAGGCCAGCAAAAGGCCAGGAACCGTAAAAAGGCCGCGTTGCTGGCGTTTTTCCATAGGCTCCGCCCC
CCTGACGAGCATCACAAAAATCGACGCTCAAGTCAGAGGTGGCGAAACCCGACAGGACTATAAAGATACC
AGGCGTTTCCCCCTGGAAGCTCCCTCGTGCGCTCTCCTGTTCCGACCCTGCCGCTTACCGGATACCTGTC
CGCCTTTCTCCCTTCGGGAAGCGTGGCGCTTTCTCATAGCTCACGCTGTAGGTATCTCAGTTCGGTGTAG
GTCGTTCGCTCCAAGCTGGGCTGTGTGCACGAACCCCCCGTTCAGCCCGACCGCTGCGCCTTATCCGGTA
ACTATCGTCTTGAGTCCAACCCGGTAAGACACGACTTATCGCCACTGGCAGCAGCCACTGGTAACAGGAT
TAGCAGAGCGAGGTATGTAGGCGGTGCTACAGAGTTCTTGAAGTGGTGGCCTAACTACGGCTACACTAGA
AGGACAGTATTTGGTATCTGCGCTCTGCTGAAGCCAGTTACCTTCGGAAAAAGAGTTGGTAGCTCTTGAT
CCGGCAAACAAACCACCGCTGGTAGCGGTGGTTTTTTTGTTTGCAAGCAGCAGATTACGCGCAGAAAAAA
AGGATCTCAAGAAGATCCTTTGATCTTTTCTACGGGGTCTGACGCTCAGTGGAACGAAAACTCACGTTAA
GGGATTTTGGTCATGAGATTATCAAAAAGGATCTTCACCTAGATCCTTTTAAATTAAAAATGAAGTTTTA
AATCAATCTAAAGTATATATGAGTAAACTTGGTCTGACAGTTACCAATGCTTAATCAGTGAGGCACCTAT
CTCAGCGATCTGTCTATTTCGTTCATCCATAGTTGCCTGACTCCCCGTCGTGTAGATAACTACGATACGG
GAGGGCTTACCATCTGGCCCCAGTGCTGCAATGATACCGCGAGACCCACGCTCACCGGCTCCAGATTTAT
CAGCAATAAACCAGCCAGCCGGAAGGGCCGAGCGCAGAAGTGGTCCTGCAACTTTATCCGCCTCCATCCA
GTCTATTAATTGTTGCCGGGAAGCTAGAGTAAGTAGTTCGCCAGTTAATAGTTTGCGCAACGTTGTTGCC
ATTGCTACAGGCATCGTGGTGTCACGCTCGTCGTTTGGTATGGCTTCATTCAGCTCCGGTTCCCAACGAT
CAAGGCGAGTTACATGATCCCCCATGTTGTGCAAAAAAGCGGTTAGCTCCTTCGGTCCTCCGATCGTTGT
CAGAAGTAAGTTGGCCGCAGTGTTATCACTCATGGTTATGGCAGCACTGCATAATTCTCTTACTGTCATG
CCATCCGTAAGATGCTTTTCTGTGACTGGTGAGTACTCAACCAAGTCATTCTGAGAATAGTGTATGCGGC
GACCGAGTTGCTCTTGCCCGGCGTCAATACGGGATAATACCGCGCCACATAGCAGAACTTTAAAAGTGCT
CATCATTGGAAAACGTTCTTCGGGGCGAAAACTCTCAAGGATCTTACCGCTGTTGAGATCCAGTTCGATG
TAACCCACTCGTGCACCCAACTGATCTTCAGCATCTTTTACTTTCACCAGCGTTTCTGGGTGAGCAAAAA
CAGGAAGGCAAAATGCCGCAAAAAAGGGAATAAGGGCGACACGGAAATGTTGAATACTCATACTCTTCCT
TTTTCAATATTATTGAAGCATTTATCAGGGTTATTGTCTCATGAGCGGATACATATTTGAATGTATTTAG
AAAAATAAACAAATAGGGGTTCCGCGCACATTTCCCCGAAAAGTGCCACCTGACGTCTAAGAAACCATTA
TTATCATGACATTAACCTATAAAAATAGGCGTATCACGAGGCCCTTTCGTCTTCAC
Features (pLannotate 1.2.2; 13 found; start..end, strand, type, name):
     10..54      +  promoter       T5 promoter: bacteriophage T5 promoter for E. coli RNA polymerase, with embedded lac operator
     62..78      +  protein_bind   lac operator: The lac repressor binds to the lac operator to inhibit transcription in E. coli. This inhibition can be relieved by adding lactose or isopropyl-β-D-thiogalactopyranoside (IPTG). lac repressor encoded by lacI
    127..144     +  CDS            7xHis (fragment): 6xHis affinity tag
    151..366     +  CDS            infA (sequence withheld): IF1_ECOLI - Experimental evidence at protein level: Swiss-Prot protein existence level 1. One of the essential components for the initiation of protein synthesis. Binds in the vicinity of the A-site. Stabilizes the binding of IF-2 and IF-3 on the 30S subunit to which N-formylmethionyl- tRNA(fMet) subsequently binds. Helps modulate mRNA selection, yielding the 30S pre-initiation complex (PIC). Upon addition of the 50S ribosomal subunit, IF-1, IF-2 and IF-3 are released leaving the mature 70S translation initiation complex. From Escherichia coli (strain K12).
    389..483     +  terminator     lambda t0 terminator: transcription terminator from phage lambda
    498..526     +  promoter       cat promoter (fragment): promoter of the E. coli cat gene encoding chloramphenicol acetyltransferase
    527..1183    +  CDS            cat: CAT_ECOLX - Experimental evidence at protein level: Swiss-Prot protein existence level 1. This enzyme is an effector of chloramphenicol resistance in bacteria. From Escherichia coli. This protein is used as a marker in many commonly used cloning vectors, such as pACYC184.
   1251..1337    +  terminator     rrnB T1 terminator: Escherichia coli rrnB; transcription terminator T1 from the E. coli rrnB gene
   1349..1390    +  CDS            rop (fragment): Rop protein, which maintains plasmids at low copy number; rop
   1492..1632    +  misc_feature   bom: basis of mobility region from pBR322
   1818..2406    -  rep_origin     ori: high-copy-number ColE1/pMB1/pBR322/pUC origin of replication
   2577..3437    -  CDS            AmpR: β-lactamase; bla; confers resistance to ampicillin, carbenicillin, and related antibiotics
   3438..3542    -  promoter       AmpR promoter: bla
