[The description below was written by a language model from this plasmid's Addgene catalogue record and pLannotate feature annotations shown in this document.]
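Description:
pQE30-His-IF1 is a bacterial expression plasmid built on the pQE30 backbone for producing Escherichia coli translation initiation factor 1 (IF1, the infA gene product) with an N-terminal 6xHis tag supplied by the vector. The sequenced plasmid is 3,642 nt. It replicates in E. coli from a high-copy ColE1/pMB1-type origin and is selected with ampicillin through a β-lactamase gene under its own promoter. The annotation also shows a pBR322-derived bom region, a short rop fragment, and a chloramphenicol acetyltransferase coding sequence preceded by only a fragment of the cat promoter. The record lists ampicillin as the sole selection.

Expression is driven by the bacteriophage T5 promoter, which is recognised by the host E. coli RNA polymerase. The promoter has an embedded lac operator and a second lac operator lies just downstream, so transcription is held off by lac repressor and can be induced with IPTG. No lacI gene is annotated on the plasmid, so the repressor would have to come from the host or another source. The His tag is followed closely by the infA open reading frame. The lambda t0 terminator closes the transcription unit, and an rrnB T1 terminator lies downstream of cat.

IF1 binds the 30S ribosomal subunit near the A site and stabilises binding of IF2 and IF3 during formation of the pre-initiation complex. This plasmid is one of a set used to overproduce and affinity-purify the individual His-tagged factors of the PURE reconstituted cell-free translation system. The depositors note that the promoter region may be prone to deletions, so sequence verification of several clones is advised. The cloning sites used for the insert are not recorded.
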