Addgene plasmid #124123: pQE30-His-IF1
Purpose: Bacterial expression plasmid for PURE system components
Depositing lab: Sebastian Maerkl & Takuya Ueda. Depositing organization: The University of Tokyo. Publication: Cell-free translation reconstituted with purified components. Shimizu Y, Inoue A, Tomari Y, Suzuki T, Yokogawa T, Nishikawa K, Ueda T. Nat Biotechnol. 2001 Aug;19(8):751-5. doi: 10.1038/90802. PubMed 11479568.
Backbone
  Vector backbone: pQE30
  Vector type: Bacterial Expression
Growth in bacteria
  Bacterial resistance: Ampicillin, 100 μg/mL
  Growth temperature: 37°C
  Growth strain: NEB Stable ; JM109
  Copy number: High Copy
Gene/Insert
  Gene/Insert name: Initiation factor 1 (alt names: infA; IF1)
  Species: Escherichia coli
  Entrez Gene: infA (a.k.a. bypA1, ECK0875, JW0867)
  Tag / fusion protein: 6x-His (N terminal on backbone)
  Cloning method: Restriction Enzyme; 5′ cloning site Unknown (unknown if destroyed)
Terms and licenses: Academic/Nonprofit Terms; Industry Terms: Not Available to Industry
Depositor comments: It is recommended to screen DNA preps from multiple colonies by Sanger sequencing, as this plasmid may be prone to deletions in the promoter region.
How to cite: pQE30-His-IF1 was a gift from Sebastian Maerkl & Takuya Ueda (Addgene plasmid # 124123 ; http://n2t.net/addgene:124123 ; RRID:Addgene_124123)
