>Addgene plasmid #124123 | pQE30-His-IF1 | depositor partial sequence | sequence record 236243 | Sequencing result for the insert
CTTTGTGAGCGGATAACAATTATAATAGATTCAATTGTGAGCGGATAACAATTTCACACAGAATTCATTA
AAGAGGAGAAATTAACTATGAGAGGATCGCATCACCATCACCATCACGGATCC
[216 nt withheld, positions 124-339]
TGAAGCTAATTAGCTGAGCTTGGACTCCTGTTGATAGATCCAGTAATGACCTCAGAACTCCATCTGGATT
TGTTCAGAACGCTCGGTTGCCGCCGGGCGTTTTTTATTGGTGAGAATCCAAGCTAGCTTGGCGAGATTTT
CAGGAGCTAAGGAAGCTAAAATGGAGAAAAAAATCACTGGATATACCACCGTTGATATATCCCAATGGCA
TCGTAAAGAACATTTTGAGGCATTTCAGTCAGTTGCTCAATGTACCTATAACCAGACCGTTCAGCTGGAT
ATTACGGCCTTTTTAAAGACCGTAAAGAAAAATAAGCACAAGTTTTATCCGGCCTTTATTCACATTCTTG
CCCGCCTGATGAATGCTCATCCGGAATTTCGTATGGCAATGAAAGACGGTGAGCTGGTGATATGGGATAG
TGTTCACCCTTGTTACACCGTTTTCCATGAGCAAACTGAAACGTTTTCATCGCTCTGGAGTGAATACCAC
GACGATTTCCGGCAGTTTCTACACATATATTCGCAAGATGTGGCGTG
